>Addgene plasmid #146494 | pAc5.1B-lambdaN-HA-DmGW182-DUF-M2-Cterm_H | depositor full sequence | sequence record 288939 | Full Sequence
CTTCAAGGAATTAATTCTATATTCTAAAAACACAAATGATACTTCTAAAAAAAATCATGAATGGCATCAA
CTCTGAATCAAATCTTTGCAGATGCACCTACTTCTCATTTCCACTGTCACATCATTTTTCCAGATCTCGC
TGCCTGTTATGTGGCCCACAAACCAAGACACGTTTTATGGCCATTAAAGCTGGCTGATCGTCGCCAAACA
CCAAATACATATCAATATGTACATTCGAGAAAGAAGCGATCAAAGAAGCGTCTTCGGGCGAGTAGGAGAA
TGCGGAGGAGAAGGAGAACGAGCTGATCTAGTATCTCTCCACAATCCAATGCCAACTGACCAACTGGCCA
TATTCGGAGCAATTTGAAGCCAATTTCCATCGCCTGGCGATCGCTCCATTCTTGGCTATATGTTTTTCAC
CGTTCCCGGGGCCATTTTCAAAGACTCGTCGGTAAGATAAGATTGTGTCACTCGCTGTCTCTCTTCATTT
GTCGAAGAATGCTGAGGAATTTCGCGATGACGTCGGCGAGTATTTTGAAGAATGAGAATAATTTGTATTT
ATACGAAAATCAGTTAGTGGAATTTTCTACAAAAACATGTTATCTATAGATAATTTTGTTGCAAAATATG
TTGACTATGACAAAGATTGTATGTATATACCTTTAATGTATTCTCATTTTCTTATGTATTTATAATGGCA
ATGATGATACTGATGATATTTTAAGATGATGCCAGACCACAGGCTGATTTCTGCGTCTTTTGCCGAACGC
AGTGCATGTGCGGTTGTTGTTTTTTGGAATAGTTTCAATTTTCGGACTGTCCGCTTTGATTTCAGTTTCT
TGGCTTATTCAAAAAGCAAAGTAAAGCCAAAAAAGCGAGATGGCAATACCAAATGCGGCAAAACGGTAGT
GGAAGGAAAGGGGTGCGGGGCAGCGGAAGGAAGGGTGGGGCGGGGCGTGGCGGGGTCTGTGGCTGGGCGC
GACGTCACCGACGTTGGAGCCACTCCTTTGACCATGTGTGCGTGTGTGTATTATTCGTGTCTCGCCACTC
GCCGGTTGTTTTTTTCTTTTTATCTCGCTCTCTCTAGCGCCATCTCGTACGCATGCTCAACGCACCGCAT
GTTGCCGTGTCCTTTATGCGTCATTTTGGCTCGAAATAGGCAATTATTTAAACAAAGATTAGTCAACGAA
AACGCTAAAATAAATAAGTCTACAATATGGTTACTTATTGCCATGTGTGTGCAGCCAACGATAGCAACAA
AAGCAACAACACAGTGGCTTTCCCTCTTTCACTTTTTGTTTGCAAGCGCGTGCGAGCAAGACGGCACGAC
CGGCAAACGCAATTACGCTGACAAAGAGCAGACGAAGTTTTGGCCGAAAAACATCAAGGCGCCTGATACG
AATGCATTTGCAATAACAATTGCGATATTTAATATTGTTTATGAAGCTGTTTGACTTCAAAACACACAAA
AAAAAAAATAAAACAAATTATTTGAAAGAGAATTAGGAATCGGACAGCTTATCGTTACGGGCTAACAGCA
CACCGAGACGAAATAGCTTACCTGACGTCACAGCCTCTGGAAGAACTGCCGCCAAGCAGAGAGAGAGAGA
AAAAGAGGGAGAGCAGCTTAGACCGCATGTGCTTGTGTGTGAGGCGTCTCTCTCTTCGTCTCCTGTTTGC
GCAAACGCATAGACTGCACTGAGAAAATCGATTACCTATTTTTTATGAATGAATATTTGCACTATTACTA
TTCAAAACTATTAAGATAGCAATCACATTCAATAGCCAAATACTATACCACCTGAGCGATGCAACGAAAT
GATCAATTTGAGCAAAAATGCTGCATATTTAGGACGGCATCATTATAGAAATGCTTCTTGCTGTGTACTT
TTCTCTCGTCTGGCAGCTGTTTCGCCGTTATTGTTAAAACCGGCTTAAGTTAGGTGTGTTTTCTACGACT
AGTGATGCCCCTACTAGAAGATGTGTGTTGCACAAATGTCCCTGAATAACCAATTTGAAGTGCAGATAGC
AGTAAACGTAAGCTAATATGAATATTATTTAACTGTAATGTTTTAATATCGCTGGACATTACTAATAAAC
CCACTATAAACACATGTACATATGTATGTTTTGGCATACAATGAGTAGTTGGGGAAAAAATGTGTAAAAG
CACCGTGACCATCACAGCATAAAGATAACCAGCTGAAGTATCGAATATGAGTAACCCCCAAATTGAATCA
CATGCCGCAACTGATAGGACCCATGGAAGTACACTCTTCATGGCGATATACAAGACACACACAAGCACGA
ACACCCAGTTGCGGAGGAAATTCTCCGTAAATGAAAACCCAATCGGCGAACAATTCATACCCATATATGG
TAAAAGTTTTGAACGCGACTTGAGAGCGGAGAGCATTGCGGCTGATAAGGTTTTAGCGCTAAGCGGGCTT
TATAAAACGGGCTGCGGGACCAGTTTTCATATCACTACCGTTTGAGTTCTTGTGCTGTGTGGATACTCCT
CCCGACACAAAGCCGCTCCATCAGCCAGCAGTCGTCTAATCCAGAGACCCCGGATCGGGGTACCAACATG
GACGCACAAACACGACGACGTGAGCGTCGCGCTGAGAAACAAGCTCAATGGAAAGCTGCAAACGGTGGAT
CTCCTCCACATATGGCTTACCCATACGATGTTCCAGATTACGCTCCTCCAAGCTTGAATTCTGCAGATAT
CCAGCACAGTGGCGGCCGCAACGAGAATAAAGACTGGTCTGTTGCTCAGCCAACTTCAGCAGCAACTGCT
TACACTGATCTGGTCCAAGAGTTTGAGCCAGGCAAGCCATGGAAGGGTTCACAGATCAAAAGCATAGAAG
ATGATCCCAGCATTACACCAGGAAGCGTTGCTAGATCTCCATTGTCTATTAATTCGACGCCAAAAGATGC
TGACATATTTGCCAATACCGGTAAAAATTCACCGACTGATTTACCGCCACTAAGTTTATCGTCGTCTACA
TGGAGTTTTAATCCAAACCAAAATTATCCGAGTCACAGTTGGTCTGACAATAGTCAACAATGTACCGCCA
CTTCGGAGCTTTGGACAAGCCCGCTAAATAAATCATCGTCTCGAGGTCCCCCGCCAGGATTGACTGCCAA
TTCAAATAAATCTGCAAATAGTAATGCGTCAACGCCAACAACTATTACCGGAGGTGCGAATGGATGGTTA
CAGCCTCGAAGTGGCGGTGTTCAAACCACAAACACTAATTGGACAGGTGGTAACACCACTTGGGGCCCAC
AAACTCCTTCCTCTACAAGCTCTAGTGGAACTAGTGGTGGCAACGTCGGAGGCGTCGGCACTTCAGCCAA
TAATGCAAACAGTGGTTCTGCAGCTTGTCTGTCCGGAAACAATAGCGGCAACGGAAACGGCAGCGCGAGC
GGCGCCGGCAGCGGCAACAATGGCAACAGTAGCTGCAACAACAGTGCCGCCGGGGGGGGCAGCAGCAGCA
ACAACACGATTACCACTGTAGCAAATTCGAATCTTGTTGGTTCTAGTGGCTCTGTCTCAAATTCCTCTGG
CGTTACTGCTAACTCTAGTACTGTTTCTGTAGTTAGTTGTACAGCGAGTGGGAATTCCATAAATGGGGCA
GGTACTGCAAACAGTTCTGGTTCAAAGAGTAGTGCAAACAATTTAGCTAGCGGCCAGTCTAGCGCTTCTA
ACTTAACTAATAGCACCAATTCAACATGGCGACAAACTAGCCAAAACCAAGCTCTTCAAAGTCAAAGCAG
GCCATCAGGCAGAGAAGCTGACTTTGATTATATATCTCTCGTTTATTCCATTGTTGATGATTAATCTAGA
GGGCCCGCGGTTCGAAGGTAAGCCTATCCCTAACCCTCTCCTCGGTCTCGATTCTACGCGTACCGGTCAT
CATCACCATCACCATTGAGTTTAAACCCGCTGATCAGCCTCGACTGTGCCTTCTAAGGCCTGAGCTCGCT
GATCAGCCTCGATCGAGGATCCAGACATGATAAGATACATTGATGAGTTTGGACAAACCACAACTAGAAT
GCAGTGAAAAAAATGCTTTATTTGTGAAATTTGTGATGCTATTGCTTTATTTGTAACCATTATAAGCTGC
AATAAACAAGTTAACAACAACAATTGCATTCATTTTATGTTTCAGGTTCAGGGGGAGGTGTGGGAGGTTT
TTTAAAGCAAGTAAAACCTCTACAAATGTGGTATGGCTGATTATGATCAGTCGACCGATGCCCTTGAGAG
CCTTCAACCCAGTCAGCTCCTTCCGGTGGGCGCGGGGCATGACTATCGTCGCCGCACTTATGACTGTCTT
CTTTATCATGCAACTCGTAGGACAGGTGCCGGCAGCGCTCTGGGTCATTTTCGGCGAGGACCGCTTTCGC
TGGAGCGCGACGATGATCGGCCTGTCGCTTGCGGTATTCGGAATCTTGCACGCCCTCGCTCAAGCCTTCG
TCACTGGTCCCGCCACCAAACGTTTCGGCGAGAAGCAGGCCATTATCGCCGGCATGGCGGCCGACGCGCT
GGGCTACGTCTTGCTGGCGTTCGCGACGCGAGGCTGGATGGCCTTCCCCATTATGATTCTTCTCGCTTCC
GGCGGCATCGGGATGCCCGCGTTGCAGGCCATGCTGTCCAGGCAGGTAGATGACGACCATCAGGGACAGC
TTCAAGGATCGCTCGCGGCTCTTACCAGCCAGCAAAAGGCCAGGAACCGTAAAAAGGCCGCGTTGCTGGC
GTTTTTCCATAGGCTCCGCCCCCCTGACGAGCATCACAAAAATCGACGCTCAAGTCAGAGGTGGCGAAAC
CCGACAGGACTATAAAGATACCAGGCGTTTCCCCCTGGAAGCTCCCTCGTGCGCTCTCCTGTTCCGACCC
TGCCGCTTACCGGATACCTGTCCGCCTTTCTCCCTTCGGGAAGCGTGGCGCTTTCTCAATGCTCACGCTG
TAGGTATCTCAGTTCGGTGTAGGTCGTTCGCTCCAAGCTGGGCTGTGTGCACGAACCCCCCGTTCAGCCC
GACCGCTGCGCCTTATCCGGTAACTATCGTCTTGAGTCCAACCCGGTAAGACACGACTTATCGCCACTGG
CAGCAGCCACTGGTAACAGGATTAGCAGAGCGAGGTATGTAGGCGGTGCTACAGAGTTCTTGAAGTGGTG
GCCTAACTACGGCTACACTAGAAGGACAGTATTTGGTATCTGCGCTCTGCTGAAGCCAGTTACCTTCGGA
AAAAGAGTTGGTAGCTCTTGATCCGGCAAACAAACCACCGCTGGTAGCGGTGGTTTTTTTGTTTGCAAGC
AGCAGATTACGCGCAGAAAAAAAGGATCTCAAGAAGATCCTTTGATCTTTTCTACGGGGTCTGACGCTCA
GTGGAACGAAAACTCACGTTAAGGGATTTTGGTCATGAGATTATCAAAAAGGATCTTCACCTAGATCCTT
TTAAATTAAAAATGAAGTTTTAAATCAATCTAAAGTATATATGAGTAAACTTGGTCTGACAGTTACCAAT
GCTTAATCAGTGAGGCACCTATCTCAGCGATCTGTCTATTTCGTTCATCCATAGTTGCCTGACTCCCCGT
CGTGTAGATAACTACGATACGGGAGGGCTTACCATCTGGCCCCAGTGCTGCAATGATACCGCGAGACCCA
CGCTCACCGGCTCCAGATTTATCAGCAATAAACCAGCCAGCCGGAAGGGCCGAGCGCAGAAGTGGTCCTG
CAACTTTATCCGCCTCCATCCAGTCTATTAATTGTTGCCGGGAAGCTAGAGTAAGTAGTTCGCCAGTTAA
TAGTTTGCGCAACGTTGTTGCCATTGCTGCAGGCATCGTGGTGTCACGCTCGTCGTTTGGTATGGCTTCA
TTCAGCTCCGGTTCCCAACGATCAAGGCGAGTTACATGATCCCCCATGTTGTGCAAAAAAGCGGTTAGCT
CCTTCGGTCCTCCGATCGTTGTCAGAAGTAAGTTGGCCGCAGTGTTATCACTCATGGTTATGGCAGCACT
GCATAATTCTCTTACTGTCATGCCATCCGTAAGATGCTTTTCTGTGACTGGTGAGTACTCAACCAAGTCA
TTCTGAGAATAGTGTATGCGGCGACCGAGTTGCTCTTGCCCGGCGTCAACACGGGATAATACCGCGCCAC
ATAGCAGAACTTTAAAAGTGCTCATCATTGGAAAACGTTCTTCGGGGCGAAAACTCTCAAGGATCTTACC
GCTGTTGAGATCCAGTTCGATGTAACCCACTCGTGCACCCAACTGATCTTCAGCATCTTTTACTTTCACC
AGCGTTTCTGGGTGAGCAAAAACAGGAAGGCAAAATGCCGCAAAAAAGGGAATAAGGGCGACACGGAAAT
GTTGAATACTCATACTCTTCCTTTTTCAATATTATTGAAGCATTTATCAGGGTTATTGTCTCATGAGCGG
ATACATATTTGAATGTATTTAGAAAAATAAACAAATAGGGGTTCCGCGCACATTTCCCCGAAAAGTGCCA
CCTGACGTCTAAGAAACCATTATTATCATGACATTAACCTATAAAAATAGGCGTATCACGAGGCCCTTTC
GT
Features (pLannotate 1.2.2; 11 found; start..end, strand, type, name):
     56..2568    +  promoter       Ac5 promoter: Drosophila melanogaster actin 5C promoter
   2588..2653    +  CDS            N (fragment): REGN_LAMBD - Experimental evidence at protein level: Swiss-Prot protein existence level 1. Plays a role as a transcriptional antitermination factor that allows the virus to initiate its lytic phase. Activates expression of the delayed viral early genes by modifying host RNA polymerase (RNAP) into a form that is resistant to termination signals. This antitermination function requires the host NusA protein which serves to stabilize the interaction between antitermination protein N and host RNA polymerase. From Escherichia phage lambda (Bacteriophage lambda).
   2678..2704    +  CDS            3xHA (fragment): three tandem HA epitope tags
   2750..3841    +  CDS            gw (fragment): GAWKY_DROME - Also known as GW182 From Drosophila melanogaster (Fruit fly).
   3867..3908    +  CDS            V5 tag: epitope tag from simian virus 5
   4008..4142    -  polyA_signal   SV40 poly(A) signal: SV40 polyadenylation signal
   4165..4249    -  CDS            large T antigen (fragment): large T antigen from SV40 (simian virus 40)
   4250..4720    +  CDS            TcR (fragment): tetracycline efflux protein; tet; confers resistance to tetracycline
   4764..5352    -  rep_origin     ori: high-copy-number ColE1/pMB1/pBR322/pUC origin of replication
   5523..6383    -  CDS            AmpR: β-lactamase; bla; confers resistance to ampicillin, carbenicillin, and related antibiotics
   6384..6488    -  promoter       AmpR promoter: bla
