[The description below was written by a language model from this plasmid's Addgene catalogue record and pLannotate feature annotations shown in this document.]
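Description:
pAc5.1B-lambdaN-HA-DmGW182-DUF-M2-Cterm_H is a 6.6 kb insect expression plasmid that produces a tagged fragment of the Drosophila melanogaster GW182 protein (gene gw). The catalogue lists the backbone as unknown, although the name and annotated parts point to a pAc5.1-type vector. It is maintained in E. coli through a ColE1/pUC-family origin and an ampicillin resistance gene (β-lactamase) driven by its own bla promoter. The repository lists it as low copy even though this origin type is usually described as high copy. Short annotated fragments of a tetracycline resistance gene and of SV40 large T antigen appear to be non-functional backbone remnants, and no marker for selection in insect cells is annotated.

Expression is driven by the constitutive Drosophila actin 5C (Ac5) promoter. The open reading frame begins with a short fragment of the bacteriophage lambda N protein, followed by an HA epitope (annotated as a partial match to a 3xHA element) and then a roughly 1.1 kb portion of gw that, according to the name, covers the DUF, M2 and C-terminal regions. A V5 tag sequence lies downstream of the insert, but the record does not show whether it is read in frame with the insert. An SV40 polyadenylation signal follows the cassette, although it is annotated on the opposite strand.

The lambda N peptide is commonly used to tether a fusion protein to reporter mRNAs carrying BoxB hairpins, while HA allows detection or immunoprecipitation. The design fits tethering assays in Drosophila cultured cells, and the associated study concerns how the GW182 silencing domain contributes to translational repression and degradation of microRNA targets.
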