Addgene plasmid #146494: pAc5.1B-lambdaN-HA-DmGW182-DUF-M2-Cterm_H
Purpose: Insect Expression of DmGW182-DUF-M2-Cterm
Depositing lab: Elisa Izaurralde. Depositing organization: Max Planck Institute for Developmental Biology. Publication: The silencing domain of GW182 interacts with PABPC1 to promote translational repression and degradation of microRNA targets and is required for target release. Zekri L, Huntzinger E, Heimstadt S, Izaurralde E. Mol Cell Biol. 2009 Dec;29(23):6220-31. doi: 10.1128/MCB.01081-09. Epub 2009 Sep 21. PubMed 19797087.
Backbone
  Vector backbone: Unknown
  Vector type: Insect Expression
Growth in bacteria
  Bacterial resistance: Ampicillin, 100 μg/mL
  Growth temperature: 37°C
  Growth strain: DH5alpha
  Copy number: Low Copy
Gene/Insert
  Gene/Insert name: DmGW182-DUF-M2-Cterm
  Species: D. melanogaster (fly)
  Entrez Gene: gw (a.k.a. Dmel_CG31992, CG11484, CG31992, CG9905, Dmel\CG31992, GQ182, GW, GW182, Gw, Gw182, anon-EST:Posey205, dGW182, gw182)
  Cloning method: Unknown
Terms and licenses: Academic/Nonprofit Terms; Industry Terms: Not Available to Industry
Depositor comments: Plasmids from this collection were made available to the research community and donated after the lab closed. Please note that the sequence provided by the depositing laboratory may be theoretical/predicted or based on Sanger sequencing results. There may be discrepancies between sequencing results obtained by Addgene and the depositor sequence. If an Addgene verified sequence is not available, please contact before placing your order to request that our lab fully sequence the plasmid.
How to cite: pAc5.1B-lambdaN-HA-DmGW182-DUF-M2-Cterm_H was a gift from Elisa Izaurralde (Addgene plasmid # 146494 ; http://n2t.net/addgene:146494 ; RRID:Addgene_146494)
